>Addgene plasmid #240643 | pCR197 | addgene full sequence | sequence record 482910 | Addgene NGS Result
CACATTTCCCCGAAAAGTGCCACCTAAATTGTAAGCGTTAATATTTTGTTAAAATTCGCGTTAAATTTTT
GTTAAATCAGCTCATTTTTTAACCAATAGGCCGAAATCGGCAAAATCCCTTATAAATCAAAAGAATAGAC
CGAGATAGGGT
[37 nt withheld, positions 152-188]
AAAGAACGTGGACTCCAACGTCAAAGG
[49 nt withheld, positions 216-264]
T
[91 nt withheld, positions 266-356]
CACAATGACGGCTACTACATGGTGCCATTCCTTCCTCTTTATAGGAATGGAGACTACCTCCTGTCCAACA
ATGCTCTTGGATACGAGTACGCCTACCTGTTGGACCCAGGTCATTGCACAACACCAGAAATGCCCTCTGA
TCTGCAAAAGACGTGAATATCTGTTCAGACACCCATATCCACTCTGTTCCACACAGGTCAGAGGTTTGTC
CAGGAGTTCTTGACAGAGGTGTAAAAAGTACTCAAAAATTTTACTCAAGTGAAAGTACAAGTACTTAGGG
AAAATTTTACTCAATTAAAAGTAAAAGTATCTGGCTAGAATCTTACTTGAGTAAAAGTAAAAAAGTACTC
CATTAAAATTGTACTTGAGTATTAAGGAAGTAAAAGTAAAAGCAAGAAAGAAAACTAGAGATTCTTGTTT
AAGCTTTTAATCTCAAAAAACATTAAATGAAATGCATACAAGGTTTTATCCTGCTTTAGAACTGTTTGTA
TTTAATTATCAAACTATAAGACAGACAATCTAATGCCAGTACACGCTACTCAAAGTTGTAAAACCTCAGA
TTTAACTTCAGTAGAAGCTGATTCTCAAAATTGTTAGTGTCAAGCCTAGCTCTTTTGGGGCTGAAAAGCA
ATCCTGCAGTGCTGAAAAGCCTCTCACAGGCAGCCGATGCGGGAAGAGGTGTATTAGTCTTGATAGAGAG
GCTGCAAATAGCAGGAAACGTGAGCAGAGACTCCCTGGTGTCTGAAACACAGGCCAGATAGGCCCCTTAC
GTACGCTAGCGATATCGGATCCGTCGACTGCATTCACTGTTCTTAATATTGTATAATAGGCAAAAATCGA
GGTCACAGATCTCGAAGAAAATTGGTAAAATAAACAAAATAGAGAATAATTAATCTAATGAATCGAAAAA
CTCGTTTTCAGACATTCAAATAAGAAACAAAATGTCACATAATGGATATAAACAAGTCAATCACAATGCA
AAACCTCCATCACCGGAGGCTCCGGTCGGATTGTGTGAGATGGGAAGGGTACAAAGGCTCATGGGTGTCT
ATAGCAAGTTTACACAGGGATCCCAAATATATTTATACTCTTTTAACTGTTTGGATTTATTATTCTTGAC
TTTCACATGACGTCATCAGTCAAAAAAAAAATCTAAAATCACAGACACACAACATTGTGGTACTGAAATA
TCTTGAAGAGCATGATAGAAGTTCGCTCTGAATGTTTAAACTTTTTTTGCTGTTTATTCATTGAGTTATT
AGCGTTCAAAAATATGTTACGTAATACTGCCACGCGACTTGATACACGCCAAAAATACTCGAAAAGCCTA
TGCATCTTAAAACAATTATAGTTTCAGCATCAATTTAAATGTTAACAATGATATTGTTGTAAAGTTAAAG
CAAAATCATCAGTTTTGAGCTCAATTCGATACGGTCCGCCATTTTGAAGCCCCTGACGGGGACACAATCA
TGGCGGCCCCATACATTTCTTTGTAAAGTAAGACCGTATTCAAACGCTTACAATTTTGCTAGGAAATCAC
AGTTTTGATTCAAACTTTACATAACTGTTGGGAGTTATATACTTTTTTGATCCCTGAACTTAAAAAATTA
ATTTGAATCTTAAAACAAAGCTTTTTGTAGTCATTTCTTGATCAGTCCAAAACGCATTGAGCCGTGCTAA
TCCCATACATTCTTACCAATTTTCGATCGCTCGTATTTCTGTTAAAATTTATTATTTCGGCTCAAAATTT
CGTCATGATCCTTAAATTAAGATGTTCTCTCGAGAGCATTAATAAAAGTTTGCTAATTCTGCCTCTAAAT
AGGTTTTTTAGACTATCACGTGATCAGTGAAAGTCAAGAATTGATTGGCTATGAAATTATAAGAAACTAT
GATATTTATTAGTTTTTTGGTAAGCTGAAATTCTAAAGCAATCAAAATATTTTTCTTGTCTGCCAGCGCC
ATTTTTTTCGATAAGTCACTTTGTCGAAGAAAGAAGAAACACCTAAGATAGAATCTAAAATCAAAAGCAA
AAACTACTAGAGCTATGCTAAAGCCAAGAAGTTTGCAAAAAAACTTGTGAATATTAAAATTATTGAAATT
GAAATTAACTTCGGCCTTTTTCAGGCCTTTGAAAACGCAAACAAAAGCCAGTAAATGAACCAGAAAAGAC
GCCAAGAAACTAACTTTGTTTGCTATGGTCATTATTCTTAATTGAAAACATATGAAATCACAATTTAGCA
TACTTTTTGTCTACTTTTGTTCGGAGTCTGGACAGCGTGCTCTGTCACGCTGTAAGCTGTGACTCTTTTG
TTACATCTCCATTGTTGAACTGTCAAGTGTTTCGTAGCAACCCAAGTCTTCAATTTGTGATTGGTTTATT
CATTCTTCCGTAGCGATATTTAAGACAACGCATTCTTAATCACCGCCTCTTTTACATCATCCAAGGCCAC
GTGTGCAACTTGTGAGTTTTTCTCTTACTTTTACTGCCCTTTTCTCCCCTTTTTAACTCAAATTATCGTT
ACTTAAGCGAATTGTGACATTCGTTGAACTGTTTTCTTTAAAATTTGTATTTTAGATCACTGTTGAATCG
CTCGGCAACTTTTCAAATATTTAGGTGACACTATAGAAGCGCTGGTACCATAATGGCTATCAATTTGCAA
GAAATTGAGGATGTCCGCAAGAAACTGGACGAACTGGACATCGATTTAATGGTGAGCAAGGGCGAGGAGG
ATAACATGGCCTCTCTCCCAGCGACACATGAGTTACACATCTTTGGCTCCATCAACGGTGTGGACTTTGA
CATGGTGGGTCAGGGCACCGGCAATCCAAATGATGGTTATGAGGAGTTAAACCTAAAGTCCACCAAGGGT
GACCTCCAGTTCTCCCCCTGGATTCTCGTCCCTCATATCGGGTATGGCTTCCATCAGTACCTACCCTACC
CTGACGGGATGAGTCCTTTCCAGGCCGCTATGGTAGATGGCTCCGGATACCAAGTCCATCGTACAATGCA
GTTTGAAGATGGTGCCTCCCTTACTGTTAACTACAGATACACCTACGAGGGAAGCCACATCAAAGGAGAG
GCCCAGGTGAAGGGGACTGGTTTCCCTGCTGACGGTCCTGTGATGACCAACAGTCTCACCGCTGCGGACT
GGTGCAGGAGTAAGAAGACTTACCCCAACGACAAAACCATCATCAGTACCTTTAAGTGGAGTTACACCAC
TGGAAATGGCAAGAGATACCGTAGCACTGCGAGGACCACCTACACCTTTGCTAAGCCAATGGCGGCTAAC
TATCTCAAGAACCAGCCTATGTACGTGTTCCGTAAGACGGAACTCAAGCACTCCAAGACCGAGCTCAACT
TCAAGGAGTGGCAAAAGGCCTTTACCGATGTGATGGGCATGGACGAGCTGTACAAGGCCACGAACTTCTC
TCTGTTAAAGCAAGCAGGAGACGTGGAAGAAAACCCCGGTCCTATGGTGAGCAAGGGCGAGGAGCTGTTC
ACCGGGGTGGTGCCCATCCTGGTCGAGCTGGACGGCGACGTAAACGGCCACAAGTTCAGCGTGTCCGGCG
AGGGCGAGGGCGATGCCACCTACGGCAAGCTGACCCTGAAGTTCATCTGCACCACCGGCAAGCTGCCCGT
GCCCTGGCCCACCCTCGTGACCACCCTGTCCTGGGGCGTGCAGTGCTTCGCCCGCTACCCCGACCACATG
AAGCAGCACGACTTCTTCAAGTCCGCCATGCCCGAAGGCTACGTCCAGGAGCGCACCATCTTCTTCAAGG
ACGACGGCAACTACAAGACCCGCGCCGAGGTGAAGTTCGAGGGCGACACCCTGGTGAACCGCATCGAGCT
GAAGGGCATCGACTTCAAGGAGGACGGCAACATCCTGGGGCACAAGCTGGAGTACAACTACTTTAGCGAC
AACGTCTATATCACCGCCGACAAGCAGAAGAACGGCATCAAGGCCAACTTCAAGATCCGCCACAACATCG
AGGACGGCGGCGTGCAGCTCGCCGACCACTACCAGCAGAACACCCCCATCGGCGACGGCCCCGTGCTGCT
GCCCGACAACCACTACCTGAGCACCCAGTCCAAGCTGAGCAAAGACCCCAACGAGAAGCGCGATCACATG
GTCCTGCTGGAGTTCGTGACCGCCGCCGGGATCACTCTCGGCATGGACGAGCTGTACAAGGGATCCCCAA
AGAAGAAGCGTAAGGTAGAAGACCCAGAGGGCAGGGGAAGTCTTCTAACATGCGGGGACGTGGAGGAAAA
TCCCGGCCCCATGGTGAGCAAGGGCGAGGCAGTGATCAAGGAGTTCATGCGGTTCAAGGTGCACATGGAG
GGCTCCATGAACGGCCACGAGTTCGAGATCGAGGGCGAGGGCGAGGGCCGCCCCTACGAGGGCACCCAGA
CCGCCAAGCTGAAGGTGACCAAGGGTGGCCCCCTGCCCTTCTCCTGGGACATCCTGTCCCCTCAGTTCAT
GTACGGCTCCAGGGCCTTCATCAAGCACCCCGCCGACATCCCCGACTACTATAAGCAGTCCTTCCCCGAG
GGCTTCAAGTGGGAGCGCGTGATGAACTTCGAGGACGGCGGCGCCGTGACCGTGACCCAGGACACCTCCC
TGGAGGACGGCACCCTGATCTACAAGGTGAAGCTCCGCGGCACCAACTTCCCTCCTGACGGCCCCGTAAT
GCAGAAGAAGACAATGGGCTGGGAAGCGTCCACCGAGCGGTTGTACCCCGAGGACGGCGTGCTGAAGGGC
GACATTAAGATGGCCCTGCGCCTGAAGGACGGCGGCCGCTACCTGGCGGACTTCAAGACCACCTACAAGG
CCAAGAAGCCCGTGCAGATGCCCGGCGCCTACAACGTCGACCGCAAGTTGGACATCACCTCCCACAACGA
GGACTACACCGTGGTGGAACAGTACGAACGCTCCGAGGGCCGCCACTCCACCGGCGGCATGGACGAGCTG
TACAAGAGCGGAAGTAAGCTGTAGTTGCCCATGGCATATGGTATACATCGATGAGCTGCGATCCAGACAT
GATAAGATACATTGATGAGTTTGGACAAACCACAACTAGAATGCAGTGAAAAAAATGCTTTATTTGTGAA
ATTTGTGATGCTATTGCTTTATTTGTAACCATTATAAGCTGCAATAAACAAGTTAACAACAACAATTGCA
TTCATTTTATGTTTCAGGTTCAGGGGGAGGTGTGGGAGGTTTTTTAAAGCAAGTAAAACCTCTACAAATG
TGGTATGGCTGATTATGATCCGCGGACGTGGCCATCTAGAATTCAGATCTGACCTGGCGAAGATACGGCC
ACGGGTGCTCTTGATCCTGTGGCTGATTTTGGACTGTGCTGCTCGCAGCTGCTGATGAATCACATACTTC
CTCCATTTTCTTCCACTGATTGACTGTTATAATTTCCCTAATTTCCAGGTCAAGGTGCTGTGCATTGTGG
TAATAGATGTGACATGACGTCACTTCCAAAGGACCAATGAACATGTCTGACCAATTTCATATAATGTGAA
AACGATTTTCATAGGCAGAATAAATAACATTTAAATTAAACTGGGCATCAGCGCAATTCAATTGGTTTGG
TAATAGCAAGGGAAAATAGAATGAAGTGATCTCCAAAAAATAAGTACTTTTTGACTGTAAATAAAATTGT
AAGGAGTAAAAAGTACTTTTTTTTCTAAAAAAATGTAATTAAGTAAAAGTAAAAGTATTGATTTTTAATT
GTACTCAAGTAAAGTAAAAATCCCCAAAAATAATACTTAAGTACAGTAATCAAGTAAAATTACTCAAGTA
CTTTACACCTCTGCGGCCGCCACCGCGGTGGAGCTCCAGCTTTTGTTCCCTTTAGTGAGGGTTAATTGCG
CGCTTGGCGTAATCATGGTCATAGCTGTTTCCTGTGTGAAATTGTTATCCGCTCACAATTCCACACAACA
TACGAGCCGGAAGCATAAAGTGTAAAGCCTGGGGTGCCTAATGAGTGAGCTAACTCACATTAATTGCGTT
GCGCTCACTGCCCGCTTTCCAGTCGGGAAACCTGTCGTGCCAGCTGCATTAATGAATCGGCCAACGCGCG
GGGAGAGGCGGTTTGCGTATTGGGCGCTCTTCCGCTTCCTCGCTCACTGACTCGCTGCGCTCGGTCGTTC
GGCTGCGGCGAGCGGTATCAGCTCACTCAAAGGCGGTAATACGGTTATCCACAGAATCAGGGGATAACGC
AGGAAAGAACATGTGAGCAAAAGGCCAGCAAAAGGCCAGGAACCGTAAAAAGGCCGCGTTGCTGGCGTTT
TTCCATAGGCTCCGCCCCCCTGACGAGCATCACAAAAATCGACGCTCAAGTCAGAGGTGGCGAAACCCGA
CAGGACTATAAAGATACCAGGCGTTTCCCCCTGGAAGCTCCCTCGTGCGCTCTCCTGTTCCGACCCTGCC
GCTTACCGGATACCTGTCCGCCTTTCTCCCTTCGGGAAGCGTGGCGCTTTCTCATAGCTCACGCTGTAGG
TATCTCAGTTCGGTGTAGGTCGTTCGCTCCAAGCTGGGCTGTGTGCACGAACCCCCCGTTCAGCCCGACC
GCTGCGCCTTATCCGGTAACTATCGTCTTGAGTCCAACCCGGTAAGACACGACTTATCGCCACTGGCAGC
AGCCACTGGTAACAGGATTAGCAGAGCGAGGTATGTAGGCGGTGCTACAGAGTTCTTGAAGTGGTGGCCT
AACTACGGCTACACTAGAAGAACAGTATTTGGTATCTGCGCTCTGCTGAAGCCAGTTACCTTCGGAAAAA
GAGTTGGTAGCTCTTGATCCGGCAAACAAACCACCGCTGGTAGCGGTGGTTTTTTTGTTTGCAAGCAGCA
GATTACGCGCAGAAAAAAAGGATCTCAAGAAGATCCTTTGATCTTTTCTACGGGGTCTGACGCTCAGTGG
AACGAAAACTCACGTTAAGGGATTTTGGTCATGAGATTATCAAAAAGGATCTTCACCTAGATCCTTTTAA
ATTAAAAATGAAGTTTTAAATCAATCTAAAGTATATATGAGTAAACTTGGTCTGACAGTTACCAATGCTT
AATCAGTGAGGCACCTATCTCAGCGATCTGTCTATTTCGTTCATCCATAGTTGCCTGACTCCCCGTCGTG
TAGATAACTACGATACGGGAGGGCTTACCATCTGGCCCCAGTGCTGCAATGATACCGCGAGACCCACGCT
CACCGGCTCCAGATTTATCAGCAATAAACCAGCCAGCCGGAAGGGCCGAGCGCAGAAGTGGTCCTGCAAC
TTTATCCGCCTCCATCCAGTCTATTAATTGTTGCCGGGAAGCTAGAGTAAGTAGTTCGCCAGTTAATAGT
TTGCGCAACGTTGTTGCCATTGCTACAGGCATCGTGGTGTCACGCTCGTCGTTTGGTATGGCTTCATTCA
GCTCCGGTTCCCAACGATCAAGGCGAGTTACATGATCCCCCATGTTGTGCAAAAAAGCGGTTAGCTCCTT
CGGTCCTCCGATCGTTGTCAGAAGTAAGTTGGCCGCAGTGTTATCACTCATGGTTATGGCAGCACTGCAT
AATTCTCTTACTGTCATGCCATCCGTAAGATGCTTTTCTGTGACTGGTGAGTACTCAACCAAGTCATTCT
GAGAATAGTGTATGCGGCGACCGAGTTGCTCTTGCCCGGCGTCAATACGGGATAATACCGCGCCACATAG
CAGAACTTTAAAAGTGCTCATCATTGGAAAACGTTCTTCGGGGCGAAAACTCTCAAGGATCTTACCGCTG
TTGAGATCCAGTTCGATGTAACCCACTCGTGCACCCAACTGATCTTCAGCATCTTTTACTTTCACCAGCG
TTTCTGGGTGAGCAAAAACAGGAAGGCAAAATGCCGCAAAAAAGGGAATAAGGGCGACACGGAAATGTTG
AATACTCATACTCTTCCTTTTTCAATATTATTGAAGCATTTATCAGGGTTATTGTCTCATGAGCGGATAC
ATATTTGAATGTATTTAGAAAAATAAACAAATAGGGGTTCCGCG
Features (pLannotate 1.2.2; 19 found; start..end, strand, type, name):
     26..356     -  rep_origin     f1 ori (fragment) (sequence partly withheld): f1 bacteriophage origin of replication; arrow indicates direction of (+) strand synthesis
    354..581     +  CDS            tyr (fragment) (sequence partly withheld): TYRO_ORYLA - Also known as tyro. Experimental evidence at transcript level: Swiss-Prot protein existence level 2. This is a copper-containing oxidase that functions in the formation of pigments such as melanins and other polyphenolic compounds. From Oryzias latipes (Japanese rice fish) (Japanese killifish).
   2965..2983    +  promoter       SP6 promoter: promoter for bacteriophage SP6 RNA polymerase
   3065..3772    +  CDS            mNeonGreen: mNeonGreen is a basic (constitutively fluorescent) green/yellow fluorescent protein published in 2013, derived from Branchiostoma lanceolatum. It is reported to be a very rapidly-maturing monomer with moderate acid sensitivity.
   3773..3829    +  CDS            P2A: 2A peptide from porcine teschovirus-1 polyprotein Eukaryotic ribosomes fail to insert a peptide bond between the Gly and Pro residues, yielding separate polypeptides.
   3830..4546    +  CDS            mTurquoise2: mTurquoise2 is a basic (constitutively fluorescent) cyan fluorescent protein published in 2012, derived from Aequorea victoria. It is reported to be a rapidly-maturing monomer with very low acid sensitivity.
   4583..4636    +  CDS            T2A: 2A peptide from Thosea asigna virus capsid protein Eukaryotic ribosomes fail to insert a peptide bond between the Gly and Pro residues, yielding separate polypeptides.
   4637..5332    +  CDS            mScarlet-I: mScarlet-I is a basic (constitutively fluorescent) red fluorescent protein published in 2016, derived from synthetic construct. It is reported to be a rapidly-maturing monomer with moderate acid sensitivity.
   5386..5520    -  polyA_signal   SV40 poly(A) signal: SV40 polyadenylation signal
   5543..5626    -  CDS            large T antigen (fragment): large T antigen from SV40 (simian virus 40)
   6179..6202    -  misc_feature   MCS (fragment): pBluescript multiple cloning site
   6215..6233    -  promoter       T3 promoter: promoter for bacteriophage T3 RNA polymerase
   6278..6294    -  protein_bind   lac operator: The lac repressor binds to the lac operator to inhibit transcription in E. coli. This inhibition can be relieved by adding lactose or isopropyl-β-D-thiogalactopyranoside (IPTG). lac repressor encoded by lacI
   6302..6332    -  promoter       lac promoter: promoter for the E. coli lac operon
   6347..6368    -  protein_bind   CAP binding site: CAP binding activates transcription in the presence of cAMP. E. coli catabolite activator protein
   6381..6473    -  CDS            lacI (fragment): lac repressor; lacI; The lac repressor binds to the lac operator to inhibit transcription in E. coli. This inhibition can be relieved by adding lactose or isopropyl-β-D-thiogalactopyranoside (IPTG).
   6656..7244    -  rep_origin     ori: high-copy-number ColE1/pMB1/pBR322/pUC origin of replication
   7415..8275    -  CDS            AmpR: β-lactamase; bla; confers resistance to ampicillin, carbenicillin, and related antibiotics
   8276..8380    -  promoter       AmpR promoter: bla
