[The description below was written by a language model from this plasmid's Addgene catalogue record and pLannotate feature annotations shown in this document.]
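Description:
pCR197 is a Tol2 transposon-type expression plasmid built on the pT2HE backbone, a pBluescript-derived vector originally designed for gene expression and genomic integration in fish and repurposed here for the sea anemone Exaiptasia diaphana (Aiptasia). It is propagated in E. coli through a high-copy ColE1/pUC origin with ampicillin selection (AmpR under its own promoter). The feature table also shows a partial f1 origin, lac promoter/operator remnants and a T3 promoter from the cloning backbone. A short fragment annotated as medaka tyrosinase probably reflects Tol2 arm sequence, since Tol2 was first found in that locus, although the transposon arms themselves are not annotated. The catalogue lists a total size of 6,440 bp, whereas the sequenced record is 8,380 nt, a discrepancy the record does not explain.

The payload is driven by the Aiptasia elongation factor 1 alpha (AIPGENE865) promoter. This was cloned as the whole upstream intergenic region from the longer of two alleles found in strain CC7, which carries a natural 749-bp insertion. It is not annotated in the feature table but presumably occupies the unannotated stretch upstream of the SP6 promoter. That SP6 promoter sits directly before the coding region, so the same cassette can also be transcribed in vitro into mRNA. The single open reading frame encodes three fluorescent proteins separated by ribosome-skipping 2A peptides. The first is AmNeonGreen, an Aiptasia codon-optimized mNeonGreen with unchanged protein sequence, bearing an N-terminal nuclear export signal from Aiptasia MEK2 and followed by P2A. The second is mTurquoise2 with a C-terminal SV40 NLS followed by T2A, and the third is mScarlet-I ending in a peroxisomal targeting signal (PTS1). An SV40 poly(A) signal lies downstream. The design should label cytoplasm, nucleus and peroxisomes in distinct colours, which makes it suited to testing transgene expression, 2A processing and localization signals in this cnidarian model.
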