Addgene plasmid #240643: pCR197
Purpose: Expression of the tri-cistronic construct NES-AmNeonGreen-P2A-mTurquoise2-NLS-T2A-mScarlet-I-PTS1 in Exaiptasia diaphana; In vitro transcription of the same construct via SP6 polymerase
Depositing lab: John Pringle. Depositing organization: Stanford University.
Backbone
  Vector backbone: pT2HE
  Backbone manufacturer: Tim Howes
  Backbone size w/o insert (bp): 3854
  Total vector size (bp): 6440
  Vector type: Gene expression and genomic integration in fish
Growth in bacteria
  Bacterial resistance: Ampicillin, 100 μg/mL
  Growth temperature: 37°C
  Growth strain: DH5alpha
  Copy number: High Copy
Gene/Insert 1
  Gene/Insert name: AIPGENE865 promoter (alt name: Exaiptasia diaphana Elongation Factor 1 alpha promoter)
  Species: Exaiptasia diaphana
  Insert size (bp): 1810
  Mutation: naturally occurring 749-bp insertion at bp 628 (from bp 1 of plasmid map), corrected exon/intron positions (in agreement with XM_021048156.2).
  GenBank ID: KXJ12416.1 XM_021048156.2
  Cloning method: Gibson Cloning
  Sequencing primers: 5′ Tol2right_up_seq_fwd (CTGTTCAGACACCCATATCC), P1_fwd (CGTACGCTAGCGATATCGG); 3′ P2_2019_rev (AGCCATTATGGTACCAGCGC)
Gene/Insert 2
  Gene/Insert name: SP6 promoter
  Insert size (bp): 19
  Cloning method: Gibson Cloning
  Sequencing primers: 5′ AmNG_mid_seq_rev (GACCGTCAGCAGGGAAACC)
Gene/Insert 3
  Gene/Insert name: AmNeonGreen
  Species: Synthetic
  Insert size (bp): 708
  Mutation: Codon-optimized for Exaiptasia diaphana, amino acid sequence identical to original mNeonGreen.
  GenBank ID: KC295282.1
  Tag / fusion protein: NES (from Exaiptasia diaphana MEK2) (N terminal on insert); P2A site (C terminal on insert)
  Cloning method: Gibson Cloning
  Sequencing primers: 5′ AmNG_mid_seq_rev (GACCGTCAGCAGGGAAACC); 3′ P2A_seq_rev (AGGACCGGGGTTTTCTTCC)
Gene/Insert 4
  Gene/Insert name: mTurquoise2
  Species: Synthetic
  Insert size (bp): 717
  GenBank ID: KM670033.1
  Tag / fusion protein: NLS (from SV40 T antigen) (C terminal on insert); T2A site (C terminal on insert)
  Cloning method: Gibson Cloning
  Sequencing primers: 5′ T2A_seq_rev (GGGGCCGGGATTTTCCTCC); 3′ RFPs_mid_seq_rev (GTCTTCTTCTGCATTACGGGG)
Gene/Insert 5
  Gene/Insert name: mScarlet-I
  Species: Synthetic
  Insert size (bp): 696
  GenBank ID: KY021424.1
  Tag / fusion protein: Peroxisomal targeting site 1 (C terminal on insert)
  Cloning method: Gibson Cloning
  Sequencing primers: 5′ RFPs_mid_seq_rev (GTCTTCTTCTGCATTACGGGG); 3′ RFPs_mid_seq_fwd (GAGCGCGTGATGAACTTCG)
Resource information
  A portion of this plasmid was derived from a plasmid made by: pT2HE (backbone): O’Brown NM, Summers BR, Jones FC, Brady SD, Kingsley DM. 2015. A recurrent regulatory change underlying altered expression and Wnt response of the stickleback armor plates gene EDA. eLife. 4:e05290. doi:10.7554/eLife.05290. mNeonGreen: Shaner NC, Lambert GG, Chammas A, Ni Y, Cranfill PJ, Baird MA, Sell BR, Allen JR, Day RN, Israelsson M, et al. 2013. A bright monomeric green fluorescent protein derived from Branchiostoma lanceolatum. Nat Methods. 10(5):407–409. doi:10.1038/nmeth.2413. mTurquoise2: Goedhart J, Von Stetten D, Noirclerc-Savoye M, Lelimousin M, Joosen L, Hink MA, Van Weeren L, Gadella TWJ, Royant A. 2012. Structure-guided evolution of cyan fluorescent proteins towards a quantum yield of 93%. Nat Commun. 3(1):751. doi:10.1038/ncomms1738. mScarlet-I: Bindels DS, Haarbosch L, Van Weeren L, Postma M, Wiese KE, Mastop M, Aumonier S, Gotthard G, Royant A, Hink MA, et al. 2017. mScarlet: a bright monomeric red fluorescent protein for cellular imaging. Nat Methods. 14(1):53–56. doi:10.1038/nmeth.4074. Plasmid mScarlet-I-mTurquoise2 (Addgene plasmid # 98839): Mastop M, Bindels DS, Shaner NC, Postma M, Gadella TWJ, Goedhart J. 2017. Characterization of a spectrally diverse set of fluorescent proteins as FRET acceptors for mTurquoise2. Sci Rep. 7(1):11999. doi:10.1038/s41598-017-12212-x.
Terms and licenses: Academic/Nonprofit Terms; Industry Terms: Not Available to Industry
Depositor comments: The whole intergenic region between AIPGENE865 (KXJ12416.1; Elongation Factor 1alpha) and AIPGENE899 was cloned as promoter fragment. The original gene annotation for AIPGENE865 is incorrect, the automatic NCBI annotation is correct in regards of exons, introns and translation start site. We found that Aiptasia strain CC7 was actually heterozygous for that locus: one allele was mostly in agreement with the genome sources but the other one had a couple of SNPs and a large, 749-bp insert in the intergenic region. The longer version with insert was used as promoter for this plasmid. The Aiptasia MEK2 locus was found to be erroneously split into AIPGENES3280 & 23794 on two different scaffolds due to an assembly gap in the Baumgarten et al., 2015 genome. Correct CDS was identified from sequencing based on cDNA of strain CC7. AmNeonGreen is a version of mNeonGreen codon-optimized for Aiptasia (based on the transcriptome of Lehnert et al., 2014) with the identical protein sequence. Baumgarten S, Simakov O, Esherick LY, Liew YJ, Lehnert EM, Michell CT, Li Y, Hambleton EA, Guse A, Oates ME, et al. 2015. The genome of Aiptasia, a sea anemone model for coral symbiosis. Proc Natl Acad Sci. 112(38):11893–11898. doi:10.1073/pnas.1513318112. Lehnert EM, Mouchka ME, Burriesci MS, Gallo ND, Schwarz JA, Pringle JR. 2014. Extensive differences in gene expression between symbiotic and aposymbiotic cnidarians. G3 Bethesda Md. 4(2):277–295. doi:10.1534/g3.113.009084.
How to cite: pCR197 was a gift from John Pringle (Addgene plasmid # 240643 ; http://n2t.net/addgene:240643 ; RRID:Addgene_240643)
